>Addgene plasmid #14280 | pAG304GPD-ECFP-ccdB | depositor full sequence | sequence record 7943 | Author sequence
TCGCGCGTTTCGGTGATGACGGTGAAAACCTCTGACACATGCAGCTCCCGGAGACGGTCACAGCTTGTCT
GTAAGCGGATGCCGGGAGCAGACAAGCCCGTCAGGGCGCGTCAGCGGGTGTTGGCGGGTGTCGGGGCTGG
CTTAACTATGCGGCATCAGAGCAGATTGTACTGAGAGTGCACCAAACGACATTACTATATATATAATATA
GGAAGCATTTAATAGACAGCATCGTAATATATGTGTACTTTGCAGTTATGACGCCAGATGGCAGTAGTGG
AAGATATTCTTTATTGAAAAATAGCTTGTCACCTTACGTACAATCTTGATCCGGAGCTTTTCTTTTTTTG
CCGATTAAGAATTAATTCGGTCGAAAAAAGAAAAGGAGAGGGCCAAGAGGGAGGGCATTGGTGACTATTG
AGCACGTGAGTATACGTGATTAAGCACACAAAGGCAGCTTGGAGTATGTCTGTTATTAATTTCACAGGTA
GTTCTGGTCCATTGGTGAAAGTTTGCGGCTTGCAGAGCACAGAGGCCGCAGAATGTGCTCTAGATTCCGA
TGCTGACTTGCTGGGTATTATATGTGTGCCCAATAGAAAGAGAACAATTGACCCGGTTATTGCAAGGAAA
ATTTCAAGTCTTGTAAAAGCATATAAAAATAGTTCAGGCACTCCGAAATACTTGGTTGGCGTGTTTCGTA
ATCAACCTAAGGAGGATGTTTTGGCTCTGGTCAATGATTACGGCATTGATATCGTCCAACTGCATGGAGA
TGAGTCGTGGCAAGAATACCAAGAGTTCCTCGGTTTGCCAGTTATTAAAAGACTCGTATTTCCAAAAGAC
TGCAACATACTACTCAGTGCAGCTTCACAGAAACCTCATTCGTTTATTCCCTTGTTTGATTCAGAAGCAG
GTGGGACAGGTGAACTTTTGGATTGGAACTCGATTTCTGACTGGGTTGGAAGGCAAGAGAGCCCCGAAAG
CTTACATTTTATGTTAGCTGGTGGACTGACGCCAGAAAATGTTGGTGATGCGCTTAGATTAAATGGCGTT
ATTGGTGTTGATGTAAGCGGAGGTGTGGAGACAAATGGTGTAAAAGACTCTAACAAAATAGCAAATTTCG
TCAAAAATGCTAAGAAATAGGTTATTACTGAGTAGTATTTATTTAAGTATTGTTTGTGCACTTGCCTGCG
GTGTGAAATACCGCACAGATGCGTAAGGAGAAAATACCGCATCAGGAAATTGTAAACGTTAATATTTTGT
TAAAATTCGCGTTAAATTTTTGTTAAATCAGCTCATTTTTTAACCAATAGGCCGAAATCGGCAAAATCCC
TTATAAATCAAAAGAATAGACCGAGATAGGGT
[37 nt withheld, positions 1363-1399]
AAAGAACGTGGACTCCAACGTCAAAGG
[49 nt withheld, positions 1427-1475]
T
[91 nt withheld, positions 1477-1567]
G
[124 nt withheld, positions 1569-1692]
CGCGCCATTCGCCATTCAGGCTGCGCAACTGTTGGGAAGGGCGATCGGTGCGGGCCTCTTCGCTATTACG
CCAGCTGGCGAAGGGGGGATGTGCTGCAAGGCGATTAAGTTGGGTAACGCCAGGGTTTTCCCAGTCACGA
CGTTGTAAAACGACGGCCAGTGAATTGTAATACGACTCACTATAGGGCGAATTGGAGCTCTTCGAGTTTA
TCATTATCAATACTCGCCATTTCAAAGAATACGTAAATAATTAATAGTAGTGATTTTCCTAACTTTATTT
AGTCAAAAAATTAGCCTTTTAATTCTGCTGTAACCCGTACATGCCCAAAATAGGGGGCGGGTTACACAGA
ATATATAACACCGAAGGTGCCTGGGTGAACAGGTTTATTCCTGGCATCCACTAAATATAATGGAGCCCGC
TTTTTAAGCTGGCATCCAGAAAAAAAAAGAATCCCAGCACCAAAATATTGTTTTCTTCACCAACCATCAG
TTCATAGGTCCATTCTCTTAGCGCAACTACAGAGAACAGGGGCACAAACAGGCAAAAAACGGGCACAACC
TCAATGGAGTGATGCAACCTGCCTGGAGTAAATGATGACACAAGGCAATTGACCCACGCATGTATCTATC
TCATTTTCTTACACCTTCTATTACCTTCTGCTCTCTCTGATTTGGAAAAAGCTGAAAAAAAAGGTTGAAA
CCAGTTCCCTGAAATTATTCCCCTACTTGACTAATAAGTATATAAAGACGGTAGGTATTGATTGTAATTC
TGTAAATCTATTTCTTAAACTTCTTAAATTCTACTTTTATAGTTAGTCTTTTTTTTAGTTTTAAAACACC
AGAACTTAGTTTCGACGGATTCTAGAACTAGTGGATCCCCCGGGACAAAATGGTGAGCAAGGGCGAGGAG
CTGTTCACCGGGGTGGTGCCCATCCTGGTCGAGCTGGACGGCGACGTAAACGGCCACAAGTTCAGCGTGT
CCGGCGAGGGCGAGGGCGATGCCACCTACGGCAAGCTGACCCTGAAGTTCATCTGCACCACCGGCAAGCT
GCCCGTGCCCTGGCCCACCCTCGTGACCACCCTGACCTGGGGCGTGCAGTGCTTCAGCCGCTACCCCGAC
CACATGAAGCAGCACGACTTCTTCAAGTCCGCCATGCCCGAAGGCTACGTCCAGGAGCGCACCATCTTCT
TCAAGGACGACGGCAACTACAAGACCCGCGCCGAGGTGAAGTTCGAGGGCGACACCCTGGTGAACCGCAT
CGAGCTGAAGGGCATCGACTTCAAGGAGGACGGCAACATCCTGGGGCACAAGCTGGAGTACAACTACATC
AGCCACAACGTCTATATCACCGCCGACAAGCAGAAGAACGGCATCAAGGCCAACTTCAAGATCCGCCACA
ACATCGAGGACGGCAGCGTGCAGCTCGCCGACCACTACCAGCAGAACACCCCCATCGGCGACGGCCCCGT
GCTGCTGCCCGACAACCACTACCTGAGCACCCAGTCCGCCCTGAGCAAAGACCCCAACGAGAAGCGCGAT
CACATGGTCCTGCTGGAGTTCGTGACCGCCGCCGGGATCACTCTCGGCATGGACGAGCTGTACAAGGGTG
GACCAGGTGGTGGACATCAAACAAGTTTGTACAAAAAAGCTGAACGAGAAACGTAAAATGATATAAATAT
CAATATATTAAATTAGATTTTGCATAAAAAACAGACTACATAATACTGTAAAACACAACATATCCAGTCA
CTATGGCGGCCGCATTAGGCACCCCAGGCTTTACACTTTATGCTTCCGGCTCGTATAATGTGTGGATTTT
GAGTTAGGATCCGTCGAGATTTTCAGGAGCTAAGGAAGCTAAAATGGAGAAAAAAATCACTGGATATACC
ACCGTTGATATATCCCAATGGCATCGTAAAGAACATTTTGAGGCATTTCAGTCAGTTGCTCAATGTACCT
ATAACCAGACCGTTCAGCTGGATATTACGGCCTTTTTAAAGACCGTAAAGAAAAATAAGCACAAGTTTTA
TCCGGCCTTTATTCACATTCTTGCCCGCCTGATGAATGCTCATCCGGAATTCCGTATGGCAATGAAAGAC
GGTGAGCTGGTGATATGGGATAGTGTTCACCCTTGTTACACCGTTTTCCATGAGCAAACTGAAACGTTTT
CATCGCTCTGGAGTGAATACCACGACGATTTCCGGCAGTTTCTACACATATATTCGCAAGATGTGGCGTG
TTACGGTGAAAACCTGGCCTATTTCCCTAAAGGGTTTATTGAGAATATGTTTTTCGTCTCAGCCAATCCC
TGGGTGAGTTTCACCAGTTTTGATTTAAACGTGGCCAATATGGACAACTTCTTCGCCCCCGTTTTCACCA
TGGGCAAATATTATACGCAAGGCGACAAGGTGCTGATGCCGCTGGCGATTCAGGTTCATCATGCCGTCTG
TGATGGCTTCCATGTCGGCAGAATGCTTAATGAATTACAACAGTACTGCGATGAGTGGCAGGGCGGGGCG
TAAACGCCGCGTGGATCCGGCTTACTAAAAGCCAGATAACAGTATGCGTATTTGCGCGCTGATTTTTGCG
GTATAAGAATATATACTGATATGTATACCCGAAGTATGTCAAAAAGAGGTATGCTATGAAGCAGCGTATT
ACAGTGACAGTTGACAGCGACAGCTATCAGTTGCTCAAGGCATATATGATGTCAATATCTCCGGTCTGGT
AAGCACAACCATGCAGAATGAAGCCCGTCGTCTGCGTGCCGAACGCTGGAAAGCGGAAAATCAGGAAGGG
ATGGCTGAGGTCGCCCGGTTTATTGAAATGAACGGCTCTTTTGCTGACGAGAACAGGGGCTGGTGAAATG
CAGTTTAAGGTTTACACCTATAAAAGAGAGAGCCGTTATCGTCTGTTTGTGGATGTACAGAGTGATATTA
TTGACACGCCCGGGCGACGGATGGTGATCCCCCTGGCCAGTGCACGTCTGCTGTCAGATAAAGTCTCCCG
TGAACTTTACCCGGTGGTGCATATCGGGGATGAAAGCTGGCGCATGATGACCACCGATATGGCCAGTGTG
CCGGTCTCCGTTATCGGGGAAGAAGTGGCTGATCTCAGCCACCGCGAAAATGACATCAAAAACGCCATTA
ACCTGATGTTCTGGGGAATATAAATGTCAGGCTCCCTTATACACAGCCAGTCTGCAGGTCGACCATAGTG
ACTGGATATGTTGTGTTTTACAGTATTATGTAGTCTGTTTTTTATGCAAAATCTAATTTAATATATTGAT
ATTTATATCATTTTACGTTTCTCGTTCAGCTTTCTTGTACAAAGTGGTTCGATGTCATGTAATTAGTTAT
GTCACGCTTACATTCACGCCCTCCCCCCACATCCGCTCTAACCGAAAAGGAAGGAGTTAGACAACCTGAA
GTCTAGGTCCCTATTTATTTTTTTATAGTTATGTTAGTATTAAGAACGTTATTTATATTTCAAATTTTTC
TTTTTTTTCTGTACAGACGCGTGTACGCATGTAACATTATACTGAAAACCTTGCTTGAGAAGGTTTTGGG
ACGCTCGAAGGCTTTAATTTGCGGCCGGTACCCAGCTTTTGTTCCCTTTAGTGAGGGTTAATTCCGAGCT
TGGCGTAATCATGGTCATAGCTGTTTCCTGTGTGAAATTGTTATCCGCTCACAATTCCACACAACATAGG
AGCCGGAAGCATAAAGTGTAAAGCCTGGGGTGCCTAATGAGTGAGGTAACTCACATTAATTGCGTTGCGC
TCACTGCCCGCTTTCCAGTCGGGAAACCTGTCGTGCCAGCTGCATTAATGAATCGGCCAACGCGCGGGGA
GAGGCGGTTTGCGTATTGGGCGCTCTTCCGCTTCCTCGCTCACTGACTCGCTGCGCTCGGTCGTTCGGCT
GCGGCGAGCGGTATCAGCTCACTCAAAGGCGGTAATACGGTTATCCACAGAATCAGGGGATAACGCAGGA
AAGAACATGTGAGCAAAAGGCCAGCAAAAGGCCAGGAACCGTAAAAAGGCCGCGTTGCTGGCGTTTTTCC
ATAGGCTCGGCCCCCCTGACGAGCATCACAAAAATCGACGCTCAAGTCAGAGGTGGCGAAACCCGACAGG
ACTATAAAGATACCAGGCGTTCCCCCCTGGAAGCTCCCTCGTGCGCTCTCCTGTTCCGACCCTGCCGCTT
ACCGGATACCTGTCCGCCTTTCTCCCTTCGGGAAGCGTGGCGCTTTCTCAATGCTCACGCTGTAGGTATC
TCAGTTCGGTGTAGGTCGTTCGCTCCAAGCTGGGCTGTGTGCACGAACCCCCCGTTCAGCCCGACCGCTG
CGCCTTATCCGGTAACTATCGTCTTGAGTCCAACCCGGTAAGACACGACTTATCGCCACTGGCAGCAGCC
ACTGGTAACAGGATTAGCAGAGCGAGGTATGTAGGCGGTGCTACAGAGTTCTTGAAGTGGTGGCCTAACT
ACGGCTACACTAGAAGGACAGTATTTGGTATCTGCGCTCTGCTGAAGCCAGTTACCTTCGGAAAAAGAGT
TGGTAGCTCTTGATCCGGCAAACAAACCACCGCTGGTAGCGGTGGTTTTTTTGTTTGCAAGCAGCAGATT
ACGCGCAGAAAAAAAGGATCTCAAGAAGATCCTTTGATCTTTTCTACGGGGTCTGACGCTCAGTGGAACG
AAAACTCACGTTAAGGGATTTTGGTCATGAGATTATCAAAAAGGATCTTCACCTAGATCCTTTTAAATTA
AAAATGAAGTTTTAAATCAATCTAAAGTATATATGAGTAAACTTGGTCTGACAGTTACCAATGCTTAATC
AGTGAGGCACCTATCTCAGCGATCTGTCTATTTCGTTCATCCATAGTTGCCTGACTGCCCGTCGTGTAGA
TAACTACGATACGGGAGGGCTTACCATCTGGCCCCAGTGCTGCAATGATACCGCGAGACCCACGCTCACC
GGCTCCAGATTTATCAGCAATAAACCAGCCAGCCGGAAGGGCCGAGCGCAGAAGTGGTCCTGCAACTTTA
TCCGCCTCCATCCAGTCTATTAATTGTTGCCGGGAAGCTAGAGTAAGTAGTTCGCCAGTTAATAGTTTGC
GCAACGTTGTTGCCATTGCTACAGGCATCGTGGTGTCACGCTCGTCGTTTGGTATGGCTTCATTCAGCTC
CGGTTCCCAACGATCAAGGCGAGTTACATGATCCCCCATGTTGTGAAAAAAAGCGGTTAGCTCCTTCGGT
CCTCCGATCGTTGTCAGAAGTAAGTTGGCCGCAGTGTTATCACTCATGGTTATGGCAGCACTGCATAATT
CTCTTACTGTCATGCCATCCGTAAGATGCTTTTCTGTGACTGGTGAGTACTCAACCAAGTCATTCTGAGA
ATAGTGTATGCGGCGACCGAGTTGCTCTTGCCCGGCGTCAATACGGGATAATACCGCGCCACATAGCAGA
ACTTTAAAAGTGCTCATCATTGGAAAACGTTCTTCGGGGCGAAAACTCTCAAGGATCTTACCGCTGTTGA
GATCCAGTTCGATGTAACCCACTCGTGCACCCAACTGATCTTCAGCATCTTTTACTTTCACCAGCGTTTC
TGGGTGAGCAAAAACAGGAAGGCAAAATGCCGCAAAAAAGGGAATAAGGGCGACACGGAAATGTTGAATA
CTCATACTCTTCCTTTTTCAATATTATTGAAGCATTTATCAGGGTTATTGTCTCATGAGCGGATACATAT
TTGAATGTATTTAGAAAAATAAACAAATAGGGGTTCCGCGCACATTTCCCCGAAAAGTGCCACCTGACGT
CTAAGAAACCATTATTATCATGACATTAACCTATAAAAATAGGCGTATCACGAGGCCCTTTCGTC
Features (pLannotate 1.2.2; 27 found; start..end, strand, type, name):
    137..184     +  misc_feature   bom (fragment): basis of mobility region from pBR322
    185..465     +  promoter       TRP1 promoter: S. cerevisiae TRP1
    466..1140    +  CDS            TRP1: phosphoribosylanthranilate isomerase, required for tryptophan biosynthesis; S. cerevisiae TRP1; yeast auxotrophic marker
   1187..1236    +  misc_feature   bom (fragment): basis of mobility region from pBR322
   1237..1692    -  rep_origin     f1 ori (sequence partly withheld): f1 bacteriophage origin of replication; arrow indicates direction of (+) strand synthesis
   1700..1857    -  CDS            lacZα (fragment): LacZα fragment of β-galactosidase; lacZ fragment
   1860..1878    +  promoter       T7 promoter: promoter for bacteriophage T7 RNA polymerase
   1903..2547    +  promoter       GAP promoter: S. cerevisiae TDH3; promoter for glyceraldehyde-3-phosphate dehydrogenase
   2553..2576    +  misc_feature   MCS (fragment): pBluescript multiple cloning site
   2582..3298    +  CDS            ECFP: ECFP is a basic (constitutively fluorescent) cyan fluorescent protein published in 1996, derived from Aequorea victoria. It has low acid sensitivity.
   3323..3447    +  protein_bind   attR1: mutant version of attR; recombination site for the Gateway® LR reaction LR Clonase™
   3472..3502    +  promoter       lac UV5 promoter: E. coli lac promoter with an "up" mutation
   3526..3555    +  promoter       cat promoter (fragment): promoter of the E. coli cat gene encoding chloramphenicol acetyltransferase
   3556..4215    +  CDS            CmR: chloramphenicol acetyltransferase; cat; confers resistance to chloramphenicol
   4397..4555    +  CDS            ccdA (fragment): CCDA_ECO57 - Also known as H, letA. Experimental evidence at protein level: Swiss-Prot protein existence level 1. Antitoxin component of a type II toxin-antitoxin (TA) system which inhibits the post-segregational killing (PSK) of plasmid-free cells, also referred to as a plasmid addiction system. Binds to and blocks the activity of CcdB; will also remove bound CcdB protein from the CcdB-GyrA complex by forming a CcdA-CcdB complex, a process termed rejuvenation. Functions as a transcriptional corepressor for the ccdAB operon, repression also requires CcdB (By similarity). From Escherichia coli
   4560..4862    +  CDS            ccdB: CCDB_ECOLI - Also known as G, letB, letD. Experimental evidence at protein level: Swiss-Prot protein existence level 1. Toxic component of a type II toxin-antitoxin (TA) system, functioning in plasmid maintainence. Responsible for the post- segregational killing (PSK) of plasmid-free cells, also referred to as a plasmid addiction system. Half-life of over 2 hours. Cell killing by CcdB is accompanied by filamentation, defects in chromosome and plasmid segregation, defects in cell division, formation of anucleate cells, decreased DNA synthesis and plasmid loss. Interferes with the activity of DN
   4906..5030    -  protein_bind   attR2: mutant version of attR; recombination site for the Gateway® LR reaction LR Clonase™
   5037..5284    +  terminator     CYC1 terminator: S. cerevisiae CYC1; transcription terminator for CYC1
   5307..5325    -  promoter       T3 promoter: promoter for bacteriophage T3 RNA polymerase
   5370..5386    -  protein_bind   lac operator: The lac repressor binds to the lac operator to inhibit transcription in E. coli. This inhibition can be relieved by adding lactose or isopropyl-β-D-thiogalactopyranoside (IPTG). lac repressor encoded by lacI
   5394..5424    -  promoter       lac promoter: promoter for the E. coli lac operon
   5439..5460    -  protein_bind   CAP binding site: CAP binding activates transcription in the presence of cAMP. E. coli catabolite activator protein
   5473..5565    -  CDS            lacI (fragment): lac repressor; lacI; The lac repressor binds to the lac operator to inhibit transcription in E. coli. This inhibition can be relieved by adding lactose or isopropyl-β-D-thiogalactopyranoside (IPTG).
   5748..6336    -  rep_origin     ori: high-copy-number ColE1/pMB1/pBR322/pUC origin of replication
   6507..7367    -  CDS            AmpR: β-lactamase; bla; confers resistance to ampicillin, carbenicillin, and related antibiotics
   7368..7472    -  promoter       AmpR promoter: bla
   7567..35      +  CDS            rop (fragment) (across the origin): Rop protein, which maintains plasmids at low copy number; rop
