[The description below was written by a language model from this plasmid's Addgene catalogue record and pLannotate feature annotations shown in this document.]
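Description:
pAG304GPD-ECFP-ccdB is an empty Gateway destination vector for protein expression in Saccharomyces cerevisiae, built on the pRS304 backbone. It is an integrating plasmid: the feature table shows no yeast replication origin or centromere, so stable maintenance in yeast depends on insertion into the genome, with selection through the TRP1 auxotrophic marker (promoter and coding sequence both present). In E. coli it replicates from a high-copy ColE1/pUC-type origin and carries AmpR, along with an f1 origin and pBluescript-derived remnants such as lacZα and lac promoter fragments and flanking T7 and T3 promoters.

The expression unit is driven by the strong constitutive GPD (TDH3/GAP) promoter and closed by the CYC1 terminator. Directly downstream of the promoter lies the ECFP coding sequence, followed by the Gateway cassette bounded by attR1 and attR2. This cassette contains a chloramphenicol resistance gene and the ccdB toxin gene (with a ccdA fragment), which is why the empty vector is selected with both chloramphenicol and ampicillin and must be propagated in ccdB-tolerant strains. In an LR recombination reaction with an entry clone, the cassette is swapped for the gene of interest. Loss of ccdB then provides counter-selection against unrecombined vector in ordinary E. coli strains. The resulting product encodes the inserted protein with ECFP fused to its N-terminus.

The vector belongs to a suite of yeast Gateway plasmids designed for high-throughput genetic analysis. It suits constitutive expression of cyan-fluorescent fusion proteins from an integrated copy, for example to follow localisation. The deposited full sequence is noted as a reference that may not exactly match the physical plasmid.
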