Addgene plasmid #14280: pAG304GPD-ECFP-ccdB
Purpose: (Empty Backbone)
Depositing lab: Susan Lindquist. Depositing organization: Whitehead Institute for Biomedical Research. Publication: A suite of Gateway cloning vectors for high-throughput genetic analysis in Saccharomyces cerevisiae. Alberti S, Gitler AD, Lindquist S. Yeast. 2007 Oct . 24(10):913-9. 10.1002/yea.1502 PubMed 17583893.
Backbone
  Vector backbone: pRS304
  Vector type: Yeast Expression ; Gateway Destination
  Selectable markers: TRP1
Growth in bacteria
  Bacterial resistance: Chloramphenicol and Ampicillin, 25 & 100 μg/mL
  Growth temperature: 37°C
  Growth strain: ccdB Survival
  Growth instructions: DB3.1, ccdB Survival
  Copy number: Unknown
Gene/Insert
  Gene/Insert name: None
  Tag / fusion protein: ECFP (N terminal on backbone)
  Cloning method: Gateway Cloning
  Sequencing primers: 5′ EGFP-C
Terms and licenses: Academic/Nonprofit Terms; Industry Terms: Not Available to Industry
Depositor comments: Type of plasmid: integrating. This plasmid contains the Gateway technology from Invitrogen; Invitrogen requires purchasing of Gateway Clonase for carrying out the Gateway recombinational cloning reaction http://www.invitrogen.com Please note that the full plasmid sequence is provided as a reference only, and may not match the exact sequence of the plasmid.
How to cite: pAG304GPD-ECFP-ccdB was a gift from Susan Lindquist (Addgene plasmid # 14280 ; http://n2t.net/addgene:14280 ; RRID:Addgene_14280)
