>Addgene plasmid #14280 | pAG304GPD-ECFP-ccdB | addgene partial sequence | sequence record 20792 | 14280 with pRS_marker
TATATATATAATATGAGGAAGCATTTAATAGAACAGCATCGTAATATATGTGTACTTTGCAGTTATGACG
CCAGATGGCAGTAGTGGAAGATATTCTTTATTGAAAAATAGCTTGTCACCTTACGTACAATCTTGATCCG
GAGCTTTTCTTTTTTTGCCGATTAAGAATTAATTCGGTCGAAAAAAGAAAAGGAGAGGGCCAAGAGGGAG
GGCATTGGTGACTATTGAGCACGTGAGTATACGTGATTAAGCACACAAAGGCAGCTTGGAGTATGTCTGT
TATTAATTTCACAGGTAGTTCTGGTCCATTGGTGAAAGTTTGCGGCTTGCAGAGCACAGAGGCCGCAGAA
TGTGCTCTAGATTCCGATGCTGACTTGCTGGGTATTATATGTGTGCCCAATAGAAAGAGAACAATTGACC
CGGTTATTGCAAGGAAAATTTCAAGTCTTGTAAAAGCATATAAAAATAGTTCAGGCACTCCGAAATACTT
GGTTGGCGTGTTTCGTAATCAACCTAAGGAGGATGTTTTGGCTCTGGTCAATGATTACGGCATTGATATC
GTCCAACTGCATGGAGATGAGTC
