>Addgene plasmid #14280 | pAG304GPD-ECFP-ccdB | addgene partial sequence | sequence record 20793 | 14280 with EXFP-R
TAGCCTTCGGGCATGGCGGACTTGAAGAAGTCGTGCTGCTTCATGTGGTCGGGGTAGCGGCTGAAGCACT
GCACGCCCCAGGTCAGGGTGGTCACGAGGGTGGGCCAGGGCACGGGCAGCTTGCCGGTGGTGCAGATGAA
CTTCAGGGTCAGCTTGCCGTAGGTGGCATCGCCCTCGCCCTCGCCGGACACGCTGAACTTGTGGCCGTTT
ACGTCGCCGTCCAGCTCGACCAGGATGGGCACCACCCCGGTGAACAGCTCCTCGCCCTTGCTCACCATTT
TGTCCCGGGGGATCCACTAGTTCTAGAATCCGTCGAAACTAAGTTCTGGTGTTTTAAAACTAAAAAAAAG
ACTAACTATAAAAGTAGAATTTAAGAAGTTTAAGAAATAGATTTACAGAATTACAATCAATACCTACCGT
CTTTATATACTTATTAGTCAAGTAGGGGAATAATTTCAGGGAACTGGTTTCAACCTTTTTTTTCAGCTTT
TTCCAAATCAGAGAGAGCAGAAGGTAATAGAAGGTGTAAGAAAATGAGATAGATACATGCGTGGGTCAAT
TGCCTTGTGTCATCATTTACTCCAGGCAGGTTGCATCACTCCATTGAGGTTGTGCCCG
